Addgene plasmid #199392: pTP924 pHAGE2 CMV GFP
Purpose: Lentiviral transfer plasmid for constitutive expression of a GFP in mammalian cells
Depositing lab: Rebecca Voorhees. Depositing organization: California Institute of Technology. Publication: A nanobody-based strategy for rapid and scalable purification of human protein complexes. Stevens TA, Tomaleri GP, Hazu M, Wei S, Nguyen VN, DeKalb C, Voorhees RM, Pleiner T. Nat Protoc. 2024 Jan;19(1):127-158. doi: 10.1038/s41596-023-00904-w. Epub 2023 Nov 16. PubMed 37974029.
Backbone
  Vector backbone: pHAGE2
  Backbone size w/o insert (bp): 6404
  Total vector size (bp): 7094
  Vector type: Mammalian Expression, Lentiviral
Growth in bacteria
  Bacterial resistance: Ampicillin, 100 μg/mL
  Growth temperature: 37°C
  Growth strain: NEB Stable
  Copy number: High Copy
Gene/Insert
  Gene/Insert name: GFP
  Species: Synthetic
  Insert size (bp): 690
  Promoter: CMV
  Cloning method: Restriction Enzyme; 5′ cloning site NotI (not destroyed); 3′ cloning site XhoI (not destroyed)
  Sequencing primers: 5′ CGCAAATGGGCGGTAGGCGTG; 3′ GTTGCCTGACAACGGGCC
Terms and licenses: Academic/Nonprofit Terms; Industry Terms: Not Available to Industry
How to cite: pTP924 pHAGE2 CMV GFP was a gift from Rebecca Voorhees (Addgene plasmid # 199392 ; http://n2t.net/addgene:199392 ; RRID:Addgene_199392)
