[The description below was written by a language model from this plasmid's Addgene catalogue record and pLannotate feature annotations shown in this document.]
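Description:
pTP924 pHAGE2 CMV GFP is a 7,094 bp HIV-1-derived lentiviral transfer plasmid built on the pHAGE2 backbone and intended for constitutive GFP expression in mammalian cells. It is maintained in E. coli through a high-copy ColE1/pUC-type origin and an ampicillin resistance gene (β-lactamase with its own promoter). The record lists a recombination-deficient strain for propagation, which is usual for plasmids carrying repeated LTR sequences. No mammalian drug-selection marker is annotated, so transduced cells would be identified by fluorescence.

The viral portion is bounded by two HIV-1 LTR-derived sequences, both of which the automated annotation labels as truncated 5' LTRs; the downstream one occupies the 3' LTR position. Between them lie the Ψ packaging signal with an adjoining gag fragment, the Rev response element for Rev-dependent nuclear export of the genomic RNA, and the cPPT/CTS element that aids nuclear import of the reverse-transcribed genome. Short nef and rev fragments are residual viral sequence rather than functional genes. The payload is a synthetic GFP of about 690 bp, matched by the annotation tool to an EGFP-family variant. It was cloned between retained NotI and XhoI sites downstream of the human CMV immediate-early enhancer and promoter, and it is followed by a WPRE that enhances transcript stability and expression. Remnants of lac regulatory sequences, an SV40 origin and an SV40 poly(A) signal sit in the plasmid backbone outside the viral cassette.

Because it lacks the viral structural and enzymatic genes, the plasmid must be combined with separate packaging and envelope functions to make virus. The associated publication concerns nanobody-based purification of human protein complexes, but the record does not state the specific role of this GFP construct in that work.
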