Features (pLannotate 1.2.2; 23 found; start..end, strand, type, name):
     19..348     +  CDS            nef (fragment): NEF_HV1BR - Experimental evidence at protein level: Swiss-Prot protein existence level 1. Extracellular Nef protein targets CD4(+) T-lymphocytes for apoptosis by interacting with CXCR4 surface receptors (PubMed:14990729). From Human immunodeficiency virus type 1 group M subtype B (isolate BRU/LAI) (HIV-1).
    396..653     +  LTR            5' LTR (truncated): truncated 5' long terminal repeat (LTR) from HIV-1
    700..825     +  misc_feature   HIV-1 Ψ: packaging signal of human immunodeficiency virus type 1
    809..1147    +  CDS            HIV-1 gag (fragment): gag protein from human immunodeficiency virus 1; gag
   1322..1555    +  misc_feature   RRE: The Rev response element (RRE) of HIV-1 allows for Rev-dependent mRNA export from the nucleus to the cytoplasm.
   1932..2032    +  CDS            Rev (fragment): human immunodeficiency virus 1 (HIV-1) Rev protein; rev; enhances nuclear export of unspliced and incompletely spliced viral mRNAs
   2077..2194    +  misc_feature   cPPT/CTS: central polypurine tract and central termination sequence of HIV-1
   2246..2549    +  enhancer       CMV enhancer: human cytomegalovirus immediate early enhancer
   2550..2753    +  promoter       CMV promoter: human cytomegalovirus (CMV) immediate early promoter
   2858..3541    +  CDS            (3-F)Tyr-EGFP: (3-F)Tyr-EGFP is a basic (constitutively fluorescent) green fluorescent protein published in 2004, derived from Aequorea victoria.
   3555..4143    +  misc_feature   WPRE: woodchuck hepatitis virus posttranscriptional regulatory element
   4138..4248    +  CDS            nef (fragment): NEF_SIVS4 - Experimental evidence at protein level: Swiss-Prot protein existence level 1. Interferes with TCR signaling from the cell membrane. Interacts with CD247/TCRZ (TCR zeta chain) and exert potent down- regulation of cell surface TCR/CD3 complexes. From Simian immunodeficiency virus (isolate F236/smH4) (SIV-sm) (Simian immunodeficiency virus sooty mangabey monkey).
   4291..4471    +  LTR            5' LTR (truncated): truncated 5' long terminal repeat (LTR) from HIV-1
   4604..4708    +  promoter       AmpR promoter: bla
   4709..5569    +  CDS            AmpR: β-lactamase; bla; confers resistance to ampicillin, carbenicillin, and related antibiotics
   5740..6328    +  rep_origin     ori: high-copy-number ColE1/pMB1/pBR322/pUC origin of replication
   6511..6565    +  CDS            lacI (fragment): lac repressor; lacI; The lac repressor binds to the lac operator to inhibit transcription in E. coli. This inhibition can be relieved by adding lactose or isopropyl-β-D-thiogalactopyranoside (IPTG).
   6571..6664    +  rep_origin     SV40 ori (fragment): SV40 origin of replication
   6689..6726    +  CDS            lacI (fragment): lac repressor; lacI; The lac repressor binds to the lac operator to inhibit transcription in E. coli. This inhibition can be relieved by adding lactose or isopropyl-β-D-thiogalactopyranoside (IPTG).
   6739..6760    +  protein_bind   CAP binding site: CAP binding activates transcription in the presence of cAMP. E. coli catabolite activator protein
   6775..6805    +  promoter       lac promoter: promoter for the E. coli lac operon
   6813..6829    +  protein_bind   lac operator: The lac repressor binds to the lac operator to inhibit transcription in E. coli. This inhibition can be relieved by adding lactose or isopropyl-β-D-thiogalactopyranoside (IPTG). lac repressor encoded by lacI
   6863..6946    +  polyA_signal   SV40 poly(A) signal (fragment): SV40 polyadenylation signal
>Addgene plasmid #199392 | pTP924 pHAGE2 CMV GFP | addgene full sequence | sequence record 393119 | Addgene NGS Result
GTACTACAAACTTAGTAGTTGGAAGGGCTAATTCACTCCCAAAGAAGACAAGATATCCTTGATCTGTGGA
TCTACCACACACAAGGCTACTTCCCTGATTAGCAGAACTACACACCAGGGCCAGGGGTCAGATATCCACT
GACCTTTGGATGGTGCTACAAGCTAGTACCAGTTGAGCCAGATAAGGTAGAAGAGGCCAATAAAGGAGAG
AACACCAGCTTGTTACACCCTGTGAGCCTGCATGGGATGGATGACCCGGAGAGAGAAGTGTTAGAGTGGA
GGTTTGACAGCCGCCTAGCATTTCATCACGTGGCCCGAGAGCTGCATCCGGAGTACTTCAAGAACTGCTG
ATATCGAGCTTGCTACAAGGGACTTTCCGCTGGGGACTTTCCAGGGAGGCGTGGCCTGGGCGGGACTGGG
GAGTGGCGAGCCCTCAGATCCTGCATATAAGCAGCTGCTTTTTGCCTGTACTGGGTCTCTCTGGTTAGAC
CAGATCTGAGCCTGGGAGCTCTCTGGCTAACTAGGGAACCCACTGCTTAAGCCTCAATAAAGCTTGCCTT
GAGTGCTTCAAGTAGTGTGTGCCCGTCTGTTGTGTGACTCTGGTAACTAGAGATCCCTCAGACCCTTTTA
GTCAGTGTGGAAAATCTCTAGCAGTGGCGCCCGAACAGGGACTTGAAAGCGAAAGGGAAACCAGAGGAGC
TCTCTCGACGCAGGACTCGGCTTGCTGAAGCGCGCACGGCAAGAGGCGAGGGGCGGCGACTGGTGAGTAC
GCCAAAAATTTTGACTAGCGGAGGCTAGAAGGAGAGAGATGGGTGCGAGAGCGTCAGTATTAAGCGGGGG
AGAATTAGATCGCGATGGGAAAAAATTCGGTTAAGGCCAGGGGGAAAGAAAAAATATAAATTAAAACATA
TAGTATGGGCAAGCAGGGAGCTAGAACGATTCGCAGTTAATCCTGGCCTGTTAGAAACATCAGAAGGCTG
TAGACAAATACTGGGACAGCTACAACCATCCCTTCAGACAGGATCAGAAGAACTTAGATCATTATATAAT
ACAGTAGCAACCCTCTATTGTGTGCATCAAAGGATAGAGATAAAAGACACCAAGGAAGCTTTAGACAAGA
TAGAGGAAGAGCAAAACAAAAGTAAGACCACCGCACAGCAAGCGGCCGGCCGCTGATCTTCAGACCTGGA
GGAGGAGATATGAGGGACAATTGGAGAAGTGAATTATATAAATATAAAGTAGTAAAAATTGAACCATTAG
GAGTAGCACCCACCAAGGCAAAGAGAAGAGTGGTGCAGAGAGAAAAAAGAGCAGTGGGAATAGGAGCTTT
GTTCCTTGGGTTCTTGGGAGCAGCAGGAAGCACTATGGGCGCAGCGTCAATGACGCTGACGGTACAGGCC
AGACAATTATTGTCTGGTATAGTGCAGCAGCAGAACAATTTGCTGAGGGCTATTGAGGCGCAACAGCATC
TGTTGCAACTCACAGTCTGGGGCATCAAGCAGCTCCAGGCAAGAATCCTGGCTGTGGAAAGATACCTAAA
GGATCAACAGCTCCTGGGGATTTGGGGTTGCTCTGGAAAACTCATTTGCACCACTGCTGTGCCTTGGAAT
GCTAGTTGGAGTAATAAATCTCTGGAACAGATTTGGAATCACACGACCTGGATGGAGTGGGACAGAGAAA
TTAACAATTACACAAGCTTAATACACTCCTTAATTGAAGAATCGCAAAACCAGCAAGAAAAGAATGAACA
AGAATTATTGGAATTAGATAAATGGGCAAGTTTGTGGAATTGGTTTAACATAACAAATTGGCTGTGGTAT
ATAAAATTATTCATAATGATAGTAGGAGGCTTGGTAGGTTTAAGAATAGTTTTTGCTGTACTTTCTATAG
TGAATAGAGTTAGGCAGGGATATTCACCATTATCGTTTCAGACCCACCTCCCAACCCCGAGGGGACCCGA
CAGGCCCGAAGGAATAGAAGAAGAAGGTGGAGAGAGAGACAGAGACAGATCCATTCGATTAGTGAACGGA
TCTCGACGGTATCGCCGAATTCACAAATGGCAGTATTCATCCACAATTTTAAAAGAAAAGGGGGGATTGG
GGGGTACAGTGCAGGGGAAAGAATAGTAGACATAATAGCAACAGACATACAAACTAAAGAATTACAAAAA
CAAATTACAAAAATTCAAAATTTTCGGGTTTATTACAGGGACAGCAGAGATCCAGTTTGGACTAGTGGAG
TTCCGCGTTACATAACTTACGGTAAATGGCCCGCCTGGCTGACCGCCCAACGACCCCCGCCCATTGACGT
CAATAATGACGTATGTTCCCATAGTAACGCCAATAGGGACTTTCCATTGACGTCAATGGGTGGAGTATTT
ACGGTAAACTGCCCACTTGGCAGTACATCAAGTGTATCATATGCCAAGTACGCCCCCTATTGACGTCAAT
GACGGTAAATGGCCCGCCTGGCATTATGCCCAGTACATGACCTTATGGGACTTTCCTACTTGGCAGTACA
TCTACGTATTAGTCATCGCTATTACCATGGTGATGCGGTTTTGGCAGTACATCAATGGGCGTGGATAGCG
GTTTGACTCACGGGGATTTCCAAGTCTCCACCCCATTGACGTCAATGGGAGTTTGTTTTGGCACCAAAAT
CAACGGGACTTTCCAAAATGTCGTAACAACTCCGCCCCATTGACGCAAATGGGCGGTAGGCGTGTACGGT
GGGAGGTCTATATAAGCAGAGCTCGTTTAGTGAACCGTCAGATCGCCTGGAGACGCCATCCACGCTGTTT
TGACCTCCATAGAAGACACCGGCTAGTGTTTAAACTTAAGCTGCGGCCGCCATGGTGTCTAAAGGTGAAG
AACTTTTTACGGGTGTCGTCCCCATCCTGGTTGAATTGGACGGAGACGTGAATGGCCATAAATTTTCAGT
GAGCGGTGAAGGAGAGGGAGACGCCACTTACGGTAAACTTACCTTGAAATTTATCTGCACTACCGGGAAA
CTGCCCGTACCCTGGCCGACGCTCGTAACAACGCTTACCTACGGCGTGCAATGTTTTAGCAGATACCCAG
ACCATATGAAGCAGCACGATTTTTTCAAGAGTGCAATGCCTGAGGGGTACGTACAGGAAAGGACGATCTT
TTTCAAAGACGATGGTAATTATAAAACGCGGGCTGAGGTTAAATTTGAAGGAGACACGCTCGTGAATCGA
ATAGAGCTGAAGGGAATCGACTTCAAGGAAGACGGTAACATCCTGGGCCATAAACTCGAATATAATTACA
ATTCACACAACGTCTATATCATGGCAGATAAACAGAAGAATGGCATCAAAGTCAATTTTAAGATCCGGCA
TAATATCGAGGACGGATCAGTACAGCTTGCCGACCATTACCAACAGAATACACCGATAGGAGACGGTCCC
GTCCTCTTGCCAGATAATCACTATTTGAGCACACAATCCGCTCTTTCTAAAGATCCGAATGAAAAGCGCG
ATCATATGGTCTTGAAAGAGTTCGTCACTGCCGCCGGCATAACCTGACTCGAGTAATCAACCTCTGGATT
ACAAAATTTGTGAAAGATTGACTGGTATTCTTAACTATGTTGCTCCTTTTACGCTATGTGGATACGCTGC
TTTAATGCCTTTGTATCATGCTATTGCTTCCCGTATGGCTTTCATTTTCTCCTCCTTGTATAAATCCTGG
TTGCTGTCTCTTTATGAGGAGTTGTGGCCCGTTGTCAGGCAACGTGGCGTGGTGTGCACTGTGTTTGCTG
ACGCAACCCCCACTGGTTGGGGCATTGCCACCACCTGTCAGCTCCTTTCCGGGACTTTCGCTTTCCCCCT
CCCTATTGCCACGGCGGAACTCATCGCCGCCTGCCTTGCCCGCTGCTGGACAGGGGCTCGGCTGTTGGGC
ACTGACAATTCCGTGGTGTTGTTGGGGAAATCATCGTCCTTTCCTTGGCTGCTCGCCTGTGTTGCCACCT
GGATTCTGCGCGGGACGTCCTTCTGCTACGTCCCTTCGGCCCTCAATCCAGCGGACCTTCCTTCCCGCGG
CCTGCTGCCGGCTCTGCGGCCTCTTCCGCGTCTTCGCCTTCGCCCTCAGACGAGTCGGATCTCCCTTTGG
GCCGCCTCCCCGCCTGGTACCTTTAAGACCAATGACTTACAAGGCAGCTGTAGATCTTAGCCACTTTTTA
AAAGAAAAGGGGGGACTGGAAGGGCTAATTCACTCCCAACGAAGACAAGATCACCTGCAGGACAGGCGCG
CCCTGCTTTTTGCTTGTACTGGGTCTCTCTGGTTAGACCAGATCTGAGCCTGGGAGCTCTCTGGCTAACT
AGGGAACCCACTGCTTAAGCCTCAATAAAGCTTGCCTTGAGTGCTTCAAGTAGTGTGTGCCCGTCTGTTG
TGTGACTCTGGTAACTAGAGATCCCTCAGACCCTTTTAGTCAGTGTGGAAAATCTCTAGCACCCGGGCGA
TTAAGGAAAGGGCTAGATCATTCTTGAAGACGAAAGGGCCTCGTGATACGCCTATTTTTATAGGTTAATG
TCATGATAATAATGGTTTCTTAGACGTCAGGTGGCACTTTTCGGGGAAATGTGCGCGGAACCCCTATTTG
TTTATTTTTCTAAATACATTCAAATATGTATCCGCTCATGAGACAATAACCCTGATAAATGCTTCAATAA
TATTGAAAAAGGAAGAGTATGAGTATTCAACATTTCCGTGTCGCCCTTATTCCCTTTTTTGCGGCATTTT
GCCTTCCTGTTTTTGCTCACCCAGAAACGCTGGTGAAAGTAAAAGATGCTGAAGATCAGTTGGGTGCACG
AGTGGGTTACATCGAACTGGATCTCAACAGCGGTAAGATCCTTGAGAGTTTTCGCCCCGAAGAACGTTTT
CCAATGATGAGCACTTTTAAAGTTCTGCTATGTGGCGCGGTATTATCCCGTGTTGACGCCGGGCAAGAGC
AACTCGGTCGCCGCATACACTATTCTCAGAATGACTTGGTTGAGTACTCACCAGTCACAGAAAAGCATCT
TACGGATGGCATGACAGTAAGAGAATTATGCAGTGCTGCCATAACCATGAGTGATAACACTGCGGCCAAC
TTACTTCTGACAACGATCGGAGGACCGAAGGAGCTAACCGCTTTTTTGCACAACATGGGGGATCATGTAA
CTCGCCTTGATCGTTGGGAACCGGAGCTGAATGAAGCCATACCAAACGACGAGCGTGACACCACGATGCC
TGTAGCAATGGCAACAACGTTGCGCAAACTATTAACTGGCGAACTACTTACTCTAGCTTCCCGGCAACAA
TTAATAGACTGGATGGAGGCGGATAAAGTTGCAGGACCACTTCTGCGCTCGGCCCTTCCGGCTGGCTGGT
TTATTGCTGATAAATCTGGAGCCGGTGAGCGTGGGTCTCGCGGTATCATTGCAGCACTGGGGCCAGATGG
TAAGCCCTCCCGTATCGTAGTTATCTACACGACGGGGAGTCAGGCAACTATGGATGAACGAAATAGACAG
ATCGCTGAGATAGGTGCCTCACTGATTAAGCATTGGTAACTGTCAGACCAAGTTTACTCATATATACTTT
AGATTGATTTAAAACTTCATTTTTAATTTAAAAGGATCTAGGTGAAGATCCTTTTTGATAATCTCATGAC
CAAAATCCCTTAACGTGAGTTTTCGTTCCACTGAGCGTCAGACCCCGTAGAAAAGATCAAAGGATCTTCT
TGAGATCCTTTTTTTCTGCGCGTAATCTGCTGCTTGCAAACAAAAAAACCACCGCTACCAGCGGTGGTTT
GTTTGCCGGATCAAGAGCTACCAACTCTTTTTCCGAAGGTAACTGGCTTCAGCAGAGCGCAGATACCAAA
TACTGTTCTTCTAGTGTAGCCGTAGTTAGGCCACCACTTCAAGAACTCTGTAGCACCGCCTACATACCTC
GCTCTGCTAATCCTGTTACCAGTGGCTGCTGCCAGTGGCGATAAGTCGTGTCTTACCGGGTTGGACTCAA
GACGATAGTTACCGGATAAGGCGCAGCGGTCGGGCTGAACGGGGGGTTCGTGCACACAGCCCAGCTTGGA
GCGAACGACCTACACCGAACTGAGATACCTACAGCGTGAGCTATGAGAAAGCGCCACGCTTCCCGAAGGG
AGAAAGGCGGACAGGTATCCGGTAAGCGGCAGGGTCGGAACAGGAGAGCGCACGAGGGAGCTTCCAGGGG
GAAACGCCTGGTATCTTTATAGTCCTGTCGGGTTTCGCCACCTCTGACTTGAGCGTCGATTTTTGTGATG
CTCGTCAGGGGGGCGGAGCCTATGGAAAAACGCCAGCAACGCGGCCTTTTTACGGTTCCTGGCCTTTTGC
TGGCCTTTTGCTCACATGTTCTTTCCTGCGTTATCCCCTGATTCTGTGGATAACCGTATTACCGCCTTTG
AGTGAGCTGATACCGCTCGCCGCAGCCGAACGACCGAGCGCAGCGAGTCAGTGAGCGAGGAAGCGGAAGA
GCGCCCAATACGCAAACCGCCTCTCCCCGCGCGTTGGCCGATTCATTAATGCAGCAAGCTCATGGCTGAC
TAATTTTTTTTATTTATGCAGAGGCCGAGGCCGCCTCGGCCTCTGAGCTATTCCAGAAGTAGTGAGGAGG
CTTTTTTGGAGGCCTAGGCTTTTGCAAAAAGCTCCCCGTGGCACGACAGGTTTCCCGACTGGAAAGCGGG
CAGTGAGCGCAACGCAATTAATGTGAGTTAGCTCACTCATTAGGCACCCCAGGCTTTACACTTTATGCTT
CCGGCTCGTATGTTGTGTGGAATTGTGAGCGGATAACAATTTCACACAGGAAACAGCTATGACATGATTA
CGAATTTCACAAATAAAGCATTTTTTTCACTGCATTCTAGTTGTGGTTTGTCCAAACTCATCAATGTATC
TTATCATGTCTGGATCAACTGGATAACTCAAGCTAACCAAAATCATCCCAAACTTCCCACCCCATACCCT
ATTACCACTGCCAATTACCTGTGGTTTCATTTACTCTAAACCTGTGATTCCTCTGAATTATTTTCATTTT
AAAGAAATTGTATTTGTTAAATAT
